>Addgene plasmid #99802 | pHI-Sm-fan | addgene full sequence | sequence record 194777 | Addgene NGS Result
CAAAAAACCCCTCAAGACCCGTTTAGAGGCCCCAAGGGGTTATGCTAGGCGCGCCGGATCCTAATACGAC
TCACTATAGGGAGATTTAGGTGACACTATAGAAGTGACCTTCCCTTGGTGAACAAGTCACATCAAAACAA
AGGATTGCTTTACAAGAAAATCTTGATTTAATACGTACCCAAAGAGAATTACGTGAAAAACAATTACTGA
TTAATCATTTAGAGGAACGTATTAAAGAAGCTGAATCTAATTATAATATAATTAAATCAACTAATCGTCA
ATTAGTCATAGAAATTGAACGTTTAACACGTGAATCAAGTCAATTAGAACAAAAATTATTCTCTTTACAA
TCTGATAATAATTTGGCATCTAAACAACAATTGAAAATACTAGAGCTTCAATATGCATTTGATGATGCAA
AACGTGAAAATCAAGCCCTTAAAGAATCCAATGAAAAACTTATAGCAAATGCATTCTCTATTAAACCTGA
ACAAAATTGGACATTGAAAGAACAAAAATTACGTGGACAAATTGATCATTTAGAAATGATGGTACATAAT
TTACAACAACAATTAAAACAAACTGAACAACAAGAAAAACATTCAGCTGTTGAAGAGAAAATTATACCAA
ATAGACAACAATCTAATCAATTAGAAAGTATACCAAATAAACAAGTTGATAAGGTCAATTCAAATGACCA
AGCGACAGAAGGTCTCCCTTTAGTGAGGGTTAATTCTCCCTATAGTGAGTCGTATTAGGATCCGGCGCGC
CTAGCATAACCCCTTGGGGCCTCTAAACGGGTCTTGAGGGGTTTTTTGACGCGTCGATTTCGGCCTATTG
GTTAAAAAATGAGCTGATTTAACAAAAATTTAACGCGAATTTTAACAAAATTCAGGGCGCAAGGGCTGCT
AAAGGAAGCGGAACACGTAGAAAGCCAGTCCGCAGAAACGGTGCTGACCCCGGATGAATGTCAGCTACTG
GGCTATCTGGACAAGGGAAAACGCAAGCGCAAAGAGAAAGCAGGTAGCTTGCAGTGGGCTTACATGGCGA
TAGCTAGACTGGGCGGTTTTATGGACAGCAAGCGAACCGGAATTGCCAGCTGGGGCGCCCTCTGGTAAGG
TTGGGAAGCCCTGCAAAGTAAACTGGATGGCTTTCTTGCCGCCAATGATCTGATGGCGCAGGGGATCAAG
ATCTGATCAAGAGACAGGATGAGGATCGTTTCGCATGATTGAACAAGATGGATTGCACGCAGGTTCTCCG
GCCGCTTGGGTGGAGAGGCTATTCGGCTATGACTGGGCACAACAGACAATCGGCTGCTCTGATGCCGCCG
TGTTCCGGCTGTCAGCGCAGGGGCGCCCGGTTCTTTTTGTCAAGACCGACCTGTCCGGTGCCCTGAATGA
ACTGCAGGACGAGGCAGCGCGGCTATCGTGGCTGGCCACGACGGGCGTTCCTTGCGCAGCTGTGCTCGAC
GTTGTCACTGAAGCGGGAAGGGACTGGCTGCTATTGGGCGAAGTGCCGGGGCAGGATCTCCTGTCATCCC
ACCTTGCTCCTGCCGAGAAAGTATCCATCATGGCTGATGCAATGCGGCGGCTGCATACGCTTGATCCGGC
TACCTGCCCATTCGACCACCAAGCGAAACATCGCATCGAGCGAGCACGTACTCGGATGGAAGCCGGTCTT
GTCGATCAGGATGATCTGGACGAAGAGCATCAGGGGCTCGCGCCAGCCGAACTGTTCGCCAGGCTCAAGG
CGCGCATGCCCGACGGCGAGGATCTCGTCGTGACCCATGGCGATGCCTGCTTGCCGAATATCATGGTGGA
AAATGGCCGCTTTTCTGGATTCATCGACTGTGGCCGGCTGGGTGTGGCGGACCGCTATCAGGACATAGCG
TTGGCTACCCGTGATATTGCTGAAGAGCTTGGCGGCGAATGGGCTGACCGCTTCCTCGTGCTTTACGGTA
TCGCCGCTCCCGATTCGCAGCGCATCGCCTTCTATCGCCTTCTTGACGAGTTCTTCTGAATTGAAAAAGG
AAGAGTATGAGTATTCAACATTTCCGTGTCGCCCTTATTCCCTTTTTTGCGGCATTTTGCCTTCCTGTTT
TTGCTCACCCAGAAACGCTGGTGAAAGTAAAAGATGCTGAAGATCAGTTGGGTGCACGAGTGGGTTACAT
CGAACTGGATCTCAACAGCGGTAAGATCCTTGAGAGTTTTCGCCCCGAAGAACGTTTTCCAATGATGAGC
ACTTTTAAAGTTCTGCTATGTGGCGCGGTATTATCCCGTATTGACGCCGGGCAAGAGCAACTCGGTCGCC
GCATACACTATTCTCAGAATGACTTGGTTGAGTACTCACCAGTCACAGAAAAGCATCTTACGGATGGCAT
GACAGTAAGAGAATTATGCAGTGCTGCCATAACCATGAGTGATAACACTGCGGCCAACTTACTTCTGACA
ACGATCGGAGGACCGAAGGAGCTAACCGCTTTTTTGCACAACATGGGGGATCATGTAACTCGCCTTGATC
GTTGGGAACCGGAGCTGAATGAAGCCATACCAAACGACGAGCGTGACACCACGATGCCTGTAGCAATGGC
AACAACGTTGCGCAAACTATTAACTGGCGAACTACTTACTCTAGCTTCCCGGCAACAATTAATAGACTGG
ATGGAGGCGGATAAAGTTGCAGGACCACTTCTGCGCTCGGCCCTTCCGGCTGGCTGGTTTATTGCTGATA
AATCTGGAGCCGGTGAGCGTGGGTCTCGCGGTATCATTGCAGCACTGGGGCCAGATGGTAAGCCCTCCCG
TATCGTAGTTATCTACACGACGGGGAGCCAGGCAACTATGGATGAACGAAATAGACAGATCGCTGAGATA
GGTGCCTCACTGATTAAGCATTGGTAACTGTCAGACCAAGTTTACTCATATATACTTTAGATTGATTTAA
AACTTCATTTTTAATTTAAAAGGATCTAGGTGAAGATCCTTTTTGATAATCTCATGACCAAAATCCCTTA
ACGTGAGTTTTCGTTCCACTGAGCGTCAGACCCCGTAGAAAAGATCAAAGGATCTTCTTGAGATCCTTTT
TTTCTGCGCGTAATCTGCTGCTTGCAAACAAAAAAACCACCGCTACCAGCGGTGGTTTGTTTGCCGGATC
AAGAGCTACCAACTCTTTTTCCGAAGGTAACTGGCTTCAGCAGAGCGCAGATACCAAATACTGTTCTTCT
AGTGTAGCCGTAGTTAGGCCACCACTTCAAGAACTCTGTAGCACCGCCTACATACCTCGCTCTGCTAATC
CTGTTACCAGTGGCTGCTGCCAGTGGCGATAAGTCGTGTCTTACCGGGTTGGACTCAAGACGATAGTTAC
CGGATAAGGCGCAGCGGTCGGGCTGAACGGGGGGTTCGTGCACACAGCCCAGCTTGGAGCGAACGACCTA
CACCGAACTGAGATACCTACAGCGTGAGCTATGAGAAAGCGCCACGCTTCCCGAAGGGAGAAAGGCGGAC
AGGTATCCGGTAAGCGGCAGGGTCGGAACAGGAGAGCGCACGAGGGAGCTTCCAGGGGGAAACGCCTGGT
ATCTTTATAGTCCTGTCGGGTTTCGCCACCTCTGACTTGAGCGTCGATTTTTGTGATGCTCGTCAGGGGG
GCGGAGCCTATGGAAAAACGCCAGCAACGCGGCCTTTTTACGGTTCCTGGCCTTTTGCTGGCCTTTTGCT
CACATGTTCTTTCCTGCGTTATCCCCTGATTCTGTGGATAACCGTATTACCGCCTTTGAGTGAGCTGATA
CCGCTCGCCGCAGCCGAACGACCGAGCGCAGCGAGTCAGTGAGCGAGGAAGCACGCGT
Features (pLannotate 1.2.2; 12 found; start..end, strand, type, name):
      1..48      -  terminator     T7 terminator: transcription terminator for bacteriophage T7 RNA polymerase
     62..80      +  promoter       T7 promoter: promoter for bacteriophage T7 RNA polymerase
     84..102     +  promoter       SP6 promoter: promoter for bacteriophage SP6 RNA polymerase
    717..735     -  promoter       T3 promoter: promoter for bacteriophage T3 RNA polymerase
    739..757     -  promoter       T7 promoter: promoter for bacteriophage T7 RNA polymerase
    771..818     +  terminator     T7 terminator: transcription terminator for bacteriophage T7 RNA polymerase
    825..891     +  rep_origin     M13 ori (fragment): M13 bacteriophage origin of replication; arrow indicates direction of (+) strand synthesis
    894..1193    +  CDS            tnpA (fragment): TN5P_ECOLX - Also known as tnp. Experimental evidence at protein level: Swiss-Prot protein existence level 1. Mediates transposition of transposon Tn5 by a 'cut and paste' mechanism. First, the monomeric transposase binds the 19 bp inverted DNA repeats flanking the transposon. Then, dimerization of the DNA- bound transposase creates a synaptic DNA complex. After nicking of the first DNA strand, excision of the transposon proceeds through a series of intermediates. The transposase then mediates the insertion of the transposon at a new site by strand transfer. The activity of the wild- type tran
   1225..2016    +  CDS            neo: KKA2_KLEPN - Also known as kan, nptII. Experimental evidence at protein level: Swiss-Prot protein existence level 1. Resistance to kanamycin, neomycin, paromomycin, ribostamycin, butirosin and gentamicin B. From Klebsiella pneumoniae.
   2020..2036    +  promoter       AmpR promoter (fragment): bla
   2037..2897    +  CDS            AmpR: β-lactamase; bla; confers resistance to ampicillin, carbenicillin, and related antibiotics
   3068..3656    +  rep_origin     ori: high-copy-number ColE1/pMB1/pBR322/pUC origin of replication
