[The description below was written by a language model from this plasmid's Addgene catalogue record and pLannotate feature annotations shown in this document.]
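Description:
pHI-Sm-fan is a small (about 3.8 kb) bacterial plasmid built on the pJC53.2 backbone that carries a cDNA-derived fragment of the Schistosoma mansoni gene encoding protein fantom. Although it is catalogued as a bacterial expression vector, the depositor's note says this plasmid series was made for in vitro transcription and may not suit overexpression studies. Because the insert was amplified from cDNA, it may differ from the reference sequence. The record lists restriction-enzyme cloning but does not give the sites used.

The feature table shows a symmetrical transcription cassette. On one side, a T7 promoter and an SP6 promoter point inward. On the other, a T3 promoter and a second T7 promoter point inward from the opposite strand. Each end is capped by an outward-flanking T7 terminator. The roughly 600 bp between the SP6 and T3 promoters is unannotated and presumably holds the fantom insert. With this layout, SP6 or T3 polymerase can produce single-stranded sense or antisense transcripts, of the kind used as hybridization riboprobes. The opposing T7 promoters allow both strands to be transcribed, as needed to make double-stranded RNA for RNA interference. The record does not name a specific application beyond in vitro transcription.

The plasmid is propagated in E. coli from a high-copy ColE1/pUC-type origin. Kanamycin is the listed selection, conferred by the neo (nptII) gene, which is preceded by a Tn5 transposase fragment that appears to be residual sequence. An intact β-lactamase (AmpR) coding sequence is also annotated, along with a fragment of an M13 origin.
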