Addgene plasmid #99802: pHI-Sm-fan
Purpose: Expresses S. mansoni protein fantom
Depositing lab: Phillip Newmark.
Backbone
  Vector backbone: pJC53.2
  Vector type: Bacterial Expression
Growth in bacteria
  Bacterial resistance: Kanamycin, 50 μg/mL
  Growth temperature: 37°C
  Growth strain: DH5alpha
  Copy number: Unknown
Gene/Insert
  Gene/Insert name: protein fantom
  Cloning method: Restriction Enzyme; 5′ cloning site unknown (unknown if destroyed); 3′ cloning site unknown (unknown if destroyed)
Terms and licenses: Academic/Nonprofit Terms; Industry Terms: Not Available to Industry
Depositor comments: Addgene Note: These plasmids were generated for in vitro transcription and may not be suitable for overexpression studies. The inserts were amplified from cDNA and may differ from NCBI reference sequences.
How to cite: pHI-Sm-fan was a gift from Phillip Newmark (Addgene plasmid # 99802)
